>Addgene plasmid #162919 | C239-E03: attB2r-IRES-ffLuc2-pA-attB3 | addgene full sequence | sequence record 330528 | Addgene NGS Result
TTAACGCTAGCATGGATGTTTTCCCAGTCACGACGTTGTAAAACGACGGCCAGTCTTAAAATTCGAGCTC
GGTCCGAGGATCCTACAGGTCACTAATACCATCTAAGTAGTTGATTCATAGTGACTGGATATGTTGTGTT
TTACAGTATTATGTAGTCTGTTTTTTATGCAAAATCTAATTTAATATATTGATATTTATATCACCTTACG
TTTCTCGTTCAGCTTTCTTGTACAAAGTGGGCGATCAAGGGATCCAATCTCGAGGCCCCTCTCCCTCCCC
CCCCCCTAACGTTACTGGCCGAAGCCGCTTGGAATAAGGCCGGTGTGCGTTTGTCTATATGTTATTTTCC
ACCATATTGCCGTCTTTTGGCAATGTGAGGGCCCGGAAACCTGGCCCTGTCTTCTTGACGAGCATTCCTA
GGGGTCTTTCCCCTCTCGCCAAAGGAATGCAAGGTCTGTTGAATGTCGTGAAGGAAGCAGTTCCTCTGGA
AGCTTCTTGAAGACAAACAACGTCTGTAGCGACCCTTTGCAGGCAGCGGAACCCCCCACCTGGCGACAGG
TGCCTCTGCGGCCAAAAGCCACGTGTATAAGATACACCTGCAAAGGCGGCACAACCCCAGTGCCACGTTG
TGAGTTGGATAGTTGTGGAAAGAGTCAAATGGCTCTCCTCAAGCGTATTCAACAAGGGGCTGAAGGATGC
CCAGAAGGTACCCCATTGTATGGGATCTGATCTGGGGCCTCGGTACACATGCTTTACATGTGTTTAGTCG
AGGTTAAAAAAACGTCTAGGCCCCCCGAACCACGGGGACGTGGTTTTCCTTTGAAAAACACGATGATAAT
ATGGCCACAACCATGGAAGATGCCAAAAACATTAAGAAGGGCCCAGCGCCATTCTACCCACTCGAAGACG
GGACCGCCGGCGAGCAGCTGCACAAAGCCATGAAGCGCTACGCCCTGGTGCCCGGCACCATCGCCTTTAC
CGACGCACATATCGAGGTGGACATTACCTACGCCGAGTACTTCGAGATGAGCGTTCGGCTGGCAGAAGCT
ATGAAGCGCTATGGGCTGAATACAAACCATCGGATCGTGGTGTGCAGCGAGAATAGCTTGCAGTTCTTCA
TGCCCGTGTTGGGTGCCCTGTTCATCGGTGTGGCTGTGGCCCCAGCTAACGACATCTACAACGAGCGCGA
GCTGCTGAACAGCATGGGCATCAGCCAGCCCACCGTCGTATTCGTGAGCAAGAAAGGGCTGCAAAAGATC
CTCAACGTGCAAAAGAAGCTACCGATCATACAAAAGATCATCATCATGGATAGCAAGACCGACTACCAGG
GCTTCCAAAGCATGTACACCTTCGTGACTTCCCATTTGCCACCCGGCTTCAACGAGTACGACTTCGTGCC
CGAGAGCTTCGACCGGGACAAAACCATCGCCCTGATCATGAACAGTAGTGGCAGTACCGGATTGCCCAAG
GGCGTAGCCCTACCGCACCGCACCGCTTGTGTCCGATTCAGTCATGCCCGCGACCCCATCTTCGGCAACC
AGATCATCCCCGACACCGCTATCCTCAGCGTGGTGCCATTTCACCACGGCTTCGGCATGTTCACCACGCT
GGGCTACTTGATCTGCGGCTTTCGGGTCGTGCTCATGTACCGCTTCGAGGAGGAGCTATTCTTGCGCAGC
TTGCAAGACTATAAGATTCAATCTGCCCTGCTGGTGCCCACACTATTTAGCTTCTTCGCTAAGAGCACTC
TCATCGACAAGTACGACCTAAGCAACTTGCACGAGATCGCCAGCGGCGGGGCGCCGCTCAGCAAGGAGGT
AGGTGAGGCCGTGGCCAAACGCTTCCACCTACCAGGCATCCGCCAGGGCTACGGCCTGACAGAAACAACC
AGCGCCATTCTGATCACCCCCGAAGGGGACGACAAGCCTGGCGCAGTAGGCAAGGTGGTGCCCTTCTTCG
AGGCTAAGGTGGTGGACTTGGACACCGGTAAGACACTGGGTGTGAACCAGCGCGGCGAGCTGTGCGTCCG
TGGCCCCATGATCATGAGCGGCTACGTTAACAACCCCGAGGCTACAAACGCTCTCATCGACAAGGACGGC
TGGCTGCACAGCGGCGACATCGCCTACTGGGACGAGGACGAGCACTTCTTCATCGTGGACCGGCTGAAGA
GCCTGATCAAATACAAGGGCTACCAGGTAGCCCCAGCCGAACTGGAGAGCATCCTGCTGCAACACCCCAA
CATCTTCGACGCCGGGGTCGCCGGCCTGCCCGACGACGATGCCGGCGAGCTGCCCGCCGCAGTCGTCGTG
CTGGAACACGGTAAAACCATGACCGAGAAGGAGATCGTGGACTATGTGGCCAGCCAGGTTACAACCGCCA
AGAAGCTGCGCGGTGGTGTTGTGTTCGTGGACGAGGTGCCTAAAGGACTGACCGGCAAGTTGGACGCCCG
CAAGATCCGCGAGATTCTCATTAAGGCCAAGAAGGGCGGCAAGATCGCCGTGCGGGATCCACCGGTCGCC
ACCTAATGTGCCTTCTAGTTGCCAGCCATCTGTTGTTTGCCCCTCCCCCGTGCCTTCCTTGACCCTGGAA
GGTGCCACTCCCACTGTCCTTTCCTAATAAAATGAGGAAATTGCATCGCATTGTCTGAGTAGGTGTCATT
CTATTCTGGGGGGTGGGGTGGGGCAGGACAGCAAGGGGGAGGATTGGGAAGACAATAGCAGGCATGCTGG
GGATGCGGTGGGCTCTATGGGTTTAAACTCAACTTTATTATACAAAGTTGGCATTATAGGAAAGCATTGC
TTATCAATTTGTTGCAACGAACAGGTCACTATCAGTCAAAATAAAATCATTATTTGCATGCAAGCTTAGA
TCCTCTAGACCAGCCAGGACAGAAATGCCTCGACTTCGCTGCTACCCAAGGTTGCCGGGTGACGCACACC
GTGGAAACGGATGAAGGCACGAACCCAGTGGACATAAGCCTGTTCGGTTCGTAAGCTGTAATGCAAGTAG
CGTATGCGCTCACGCAACTGGTCCAGAACCTTGACCGAACGCAGCGGTGGTAACGGCGCAGTGGCGGTTT
TCATGGCTTGTTATGACTGTTTTTTTGGGGTACAGTCTATGCCTCGGGCATCCAAGCAGCAAGCGCGTTA
CGCCGTGGGTCGATGTTTGATGTTATGGAGCAGCAACGATGTTACGCAGCAGGGCAGTCGCCCTAAAACA
AAGTTAAACATTATGAGGGAAGCGGTGATCGCCGAAGTATCGACTCAACTATCAGAGGTAGTTGGCGTCA
TCGAGCGCCATCTCGAACCGACGTTGCTGGCCGTACATTTGTACGGCTCCGCAGTGGATGGCGGCCTGAA
GCCACACAGTGATATTGATTTGCTGGTTACGGTGACCGTAAGGCTTGATGAAACAACGCGGCGAGCTTTG
ATCAACGACCTTTTGGAAACTTCGGCTTCCCCTGGAGAGAGCGAGATTCTCCGCGCTGTAGAAGTCACCA
TTGTTGTGCACGACGACATCATTCCGTGGCGTTATCCAGCTAAGCGCGAACTGCAATTTGGAGAATGGCA
GCGCAATGACATTCTTGCAGGTATCTTCGAGCCAGCCACGATCGACATTGATCTGGCTATCTTGCTGACA
AAAGCAAGAGAACATAGCGTTGCCTTGGTAGGTCCAGCGGCGGAGGAACTCTTTGATCCGGTTCCTGAAC
AGGATCTATTTGAGGCGCTAAATGAAACCTTAACGCTATGGAACTCGCCGCCCGACTGGGCTGGCGATGA
GCGAAATGTAGTGCTTACGTTGTCCCGCATTTGGTACAGCGCAGTAACCGGCAAAATCGCGCCGAAGGAT
GTCGCTGCCGACTGGGCAATGGAGCGCCTGCCGGCCCAGTATCAGCCCGTCATACTTGAAGCTAGACAGG
CTTATCTTGGACAAGAAGAAGATCGCTTGGCCTCGCGCGCAGATCAGTTGGAAGAATTTGTCCACTACGT
GAAAGGCGAGATCACCAAGGTAGTCGGCAAATAACCCTCGAGCCACCCATGACCAAAATCCCTTAACGTG
AGTTACGCGTCGTTCCACTGAGCGTCAGACCCCGTAGAAAAGATCAAAGATCTTCTTGAGATCCTTTTTT
TCTGCGCGTAATCTGCTGCTTGCAAACAAAAAAACCACCGCTACCAGCGGTGGTTTGTTTGCCGGATCAA
GAGCTACCAACTCTTTTTCCGAAGGTAACTGGCTTCAGCAGAGCGCAGATACCAAATACTGTTCTTCTAG
TGTAGCCGTAGTTAGGCCACCACTTCAAGAACTCTGTAGCACCGCCTACATACCTCGCTCTGCTAATCCT
GTTACCAGTGGCTGCTGCCAGTGGCGATAAGTCGTGTCTTACCGGGTTGGACTCAAGACGATAGTTACCG
GATAAGGCGCAGCGGTCGGGCTGAACGGGGGGTTCGTGCACACAGCCCAGCTTGGAGCGAACGACCTACA
CCGAACTGAGATACCTACAGCGTGAGCTATGAGAAAGCGCCACGCTTCCCGAAGGGAGAAAGGCGGACAG
GTATCCGGTAAGCGGCAGGGTCGGAACAGGAGAGCGCACGAGGGAGCTTCCAGGGGGAAACGCCTGGTAT
CTTTATAGTCCTGTCGGGTTTCGCCACCTCTGACTTGAGCGTCGATTTTTGTGATGCTCGTCAGGGGGGC
GGAGCCTATGGAAAAACGCCAGCAACGCGGCCTTTTTACGGTTCCTGGCCTTTTGCTGGCCTTTTGCTCA
CATGTTCTTTCCTGCGTTATCCCCTGATTCTGTGGATAACCGTATTACCGCCTTTGAGTGAGCTGATACC
GCTCGCCGCAGCCGAACGACCGAGCGCAGCGAGTCAGTGAGCGAGGAAGCGGAAGAGCGCCCAATACGCA
AACCGCCTCTCCCCGCGCGTTGGCCGATTCATTAATGCAGCTGGCACGACAGGTTTCCCGACTGGAAAGC
GGGCAGTGAGCGCAACGCAATTAATACGCGTACCGCTAGCCAGGAAGAGTTTGTAGAAACGCAAAAAGGC
CATCCGTCAGGATGGCCTTCTGCTTAGTTTGATGCCTGGCAGTTTATGGCGGGCGTCCTGCCCGCCACCC
TCCGGGCCGTTGCTTCACAACGTTCAAATCCGCTCCCGGCGGATTTGTCCTACTCAGGAGAGCGTTCACC
GACAAACAACAGATAAAACGAAAGGCCCAGTCTTCCGACTGAGCCTTTCGTTTTATTTGATGCCTGGCAG
TTCCCTACTCTCGCG
Features (pLannotate 1.2.2; 15 found; start..end, strand, type, name):
     18..54      -  CDS            lacZα (fragment): LacZα fragment of β-galactosidase; lacZ fragment
    117..238     -  protein_bind   attR3: mutant version of attR; recombination site for the Gateway® LR reaction LR Clonase™
    220..240     -  protein_bind   attB2: mutant version of attB; core recombination site for the Gateway® BP reaction BP Clonase™
    266..852     +  misc_feature   IRES2: internal ribosome entry site (IRES) of the encephalomyocarditis virus (EMCV)
    853..2502    +  CDS            luciferase: firefly luciferase synthetic luc2 version of the luciferase gene
   2527..2750    +  polyA_signal   bGH poly(A) signal: bovine growth hormone polyadenylation signal
   2760..2780    -  protein_bind   attB3: mutant version of attB; core recombination site for the Gateway® BP reaction BP Clonase™
   2771..2856    -  protein_bind   attL2 (fragment): mutant version of attL; recombination site for the Gateway® LR reaction LR Clonase™
   2971..2994    +  promoter       Pc promoter (fragment): intI1 (promoter lies within the coding sequence); class 1 integron promoter
   3170..3226    +  CDS            GmR (fragment): gentamycin acetyltransferase; aacC1; confers resistance to gentamycin
   3233..4024    +  CDS            SmR: aminoglycoside adenylyltransferase (Murphy, 1985); aadA; confers resistance to spectinomycin and streptomycin
   4116..4704    +  rep_origin     ori: high-copy-number ColE1/pMB1/pBR322/pUC origin of replication
   4887..4979    +  CDS            lacI (fragment): lac repressor; lacI; The lac repressor binds to the lac operator to inhibit transcription in E. coli. This inhibition can be relieved by adding lactose or isopropyl-β-D-thiogalactopyranoside (IPTG).
   5034..5061    -  terminator     rrnB T2 terminator: transcription terminator T2 from the E. coli rrnB gene
   5193..5236    +  terminator     rrnB T1 terminator: Escherichia coli rrnB; transcription terminator T1 from the E. coli rrnB gene
