[The description below was written by a language model from this plasmid's Addgene catalogue record and pLannotate feature annotations shown in this document.]
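Description:
C239-E03: attB2r-IRES-ffLuc2-pA-attB3 is a Gateway entry clone built in the pDonr257 donor backbone, intended as a modular building block for multisite recombinational assembly rather than as an expression vector in its own right. It is a 5,265 nt, high-copy plasmid that replicates in E. coli from a ColE1/pUC-type origin and is selected with spectinomycin through the aadA (SmR) aminoglycoside adenylyltransferase gene. The short Pc integron promoter and gentamicin-resistance fragments just upstream of SmR, along with the lacZα and lacI fragments, appear to be backbone remnants. rrnB T1 and T2 terminators in the backbone help insulate the cloned cassette from read-through transcription.

The payload is a promoterless downstream cistron module: an encephalomyocarditis virus IRES (annotated as IRES2) placed directly in front of the synthetic luc2 version of firefly luciferase, followed by the bovine growth hormone polyadenylation signal. The cassette is flanked by recombination sites containing the attB2 and attB3 cores. The automated annotation labels the surrounding sequences as attR3 and a partial attL2, which reflects the hybrid sites of a multisite entry clone rather than simple attB sites. Because no promoter is present, the luciferase depends on being joined behind an upstream promoter and gene of interest supplied by other entry clones. After LR recombination into a destination vector, a single transcript would encode the upstream gene, with cap-independent translation of luciferase initiated at the IRES and the bGH signal terminating the message. The construct is thus used to generate polycistronic expression clones in which firefly luciferase activity reports on expression of a co-transcribed gene, as part of a combinatorial clone-library assembly system.
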