Addgene plasmid #162919: C239-E03: attB2r-IRES-ffLuc2-pA-attB3
Purpose: Gateway attB2r/attB3 entry clone for generation of polycistronic ffLuc2 reporter using an internal ribosome entry sequence (IRES)
Depositing lab: Dominic Esposito. Depositing organization: National Cancer Institute (NCI). Publication: Combinatorial assembly of clone libraries using site-specific recombination. Wall VE, Garvey LA, Mehalko JL, Procter LV, Esposito D. Methods Mol Biol. 2014;1116:193-208. doi: 10.1007/978-1-62703-764-8_14. PubMed 24395366.
Backbone
  Vector backbone: pDonr257
  Vector type: Synthetic Biology
Growth in bacteria
  Bacterial resistance: Spectinomycin, 50 μg/mL
  Growth temperature: 37°C
  Growth strain: DH5alpha
  Copy number: High Copy
Gene/Insert
  Gene/Insert name: firefly luciferase with upstream IRES sequence (alt name: Fluc)
  Species: Synthetic
  Cloning method: Gateway Cloning
Terms and licenses: Academic/Nonprofit Terms; Industry Terms: Not Available to Industry
How to cite: C239-E03: attB2r-IRES-ffLuc2-pA-attB3 was a gift from Dominic Esposito (Addgene plasmid # 162919 ; http://n2t.net/addgene:162919 ; RRID:Addgene_162919)
